>Addgene plasmid #106071 | Opto-M3R | depositor partial sequence | sequence record 200834 | Opto-M3R
ATGAAAACGATCATCGCCCTGAGCTACATCTTCTGCCTGGTATTCGCCATGTACACCGATATAGAGATGA
ACAGGCTGGGAAAGGATAGCCTCATGAACGGGACCGAGGGCCCAAACTTCTACGTGCCTTTCTCCAACAA
GACGGGCGTGGTGCGCAGCCCCTTCGAGGCCCCGCAGTACTACCTGGCGGAGCCATGGCAGTTCTCCATG
CTGGCCGCCTACATGTTCCTGCTGATCATGCTTGGCTTCCCCATCAACTTCCTCACGCTGTACGTCTTTA
AGGTCAACAAGCAGCTGAAGACGGTCCTCAACTACATCCTGCTCAACCTGGCCGTGGCCGACCTCTTCAT
GGTGTTCGGGGGCTTCACCACCACCCTCTACACCTCTCTGCACGGGTACTTCGTCTTTGGGCCCACGGGC
TGCAACCTGGAGGGCTTCTTTGCCACCTTGGGCGGTGAAATTGCACTGTGGTCCTTGGTGGTCCTGGCCA
TCGAGCGGTACGTGGTGGTGACGAGGCCGCTCACGTACCGAGCCAAACGAACAACAAAGAGAGCCATCAT
GGGCGTCGCCTTCACCTGGGTCATGGCTCTGGCCTGTGCCGCGCCCCCCCTCGTCGGCTGGTCCAGGTAC
ATCCCGGAGGGCATGCAGTGCTCGTGCGGGATTGACTACTACACGCCCCACGAGGAAACCAACAATGAGT
CGTTCGTCATCTACATGTTCGTGGTCCACTTCATCATCCCCCTGATTGTCATATTCTTCTGCTACGGAAG
GATCTATAAGGAAACTGAAAAGCGTACCAAAGAGCTTGCTGGCCTGCAAGCCTCTGGGACAGAGGCAGAG
ACAGAAAACTTTGTCCACCCCACGGGCAGTTCTCGAAGCTGCAGCAGTTACGAACTTCAACAGCAAAGCA
TGAAACGCTCCAACAGGAGGAAGTATGGCCGCTGCCACTTCTGGTTCACAACCAAGAGCTGGAAACCCAG
CTCCGAGCAGATGGACCAAGACCACAGCAGCAGTGACAGTTGGAACAACAATGATGCTGCTGCCTCCCTG
GAGAACTCCGCCTCCTCCGACGAGGAGGACATTGGCTCCGAGACGAGAGCCATCTACTCCATCGTGCTCA
AGCTTCCGGGTCACAGCACCATCCTCAACTCCACCAAGTTACCCTCATCGGACAACCTGCAGGTGCCTGA
GGAGGAGCTGGGGATGGTGGACTTGGAGAGGAAAGCCGACAAGCTGCAGGCCCAGAAGAGCGTGGACGAT
GGAGGCAGTTTTCCAAAAAGCTTCTCCAAGCTTCCCATCCAGCTAGAGTCAGCCGTGGACACAGCTAAGA
CTTCTGACGTCAACTCCTCAGTGGGTAAGAGCACGGCCACTCTACCTCTGTCCTTCAAGGAAGCCACTCT
GGCCAAGAGGTTTGCTCTGAAGACCAGAAGTCAGATCACTAAGCGGAAAAGGATGTCCCTGGTCAAGGAG
AAGAAAGCGGCCCGCATGGTGATCATCATGGTCATCGCTTTCCTAATCTGCTGGCTGCCCTACGCTGGGG
TGGCGTTCTACATCTTCACCCATCAGGGCTCTGACTTTGGCCCCATCTTCATGACCATCCCGGCTTTCTT
TGCCAAGACTTCTGCCGTCTACAACCCCGTCATCTACATCATGATGAACAAGCAGTTCCGCACCACTTTC
AAGATGCTGCTGCTGTGCCAGTGTGACAAAAAAAAGAGGCGCAAGCAGCAGTACCAGCAGAGACAGTCGG
TCATTTTTCACAAGCGCGCACCCGAGCAGGCCTTGACAGAAACCAGCCAAGTGGCGCCTGCCTAA
