[The description below was written by a language model from this plasmid's Addgene catalogue record.]
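Description:
Opto-M3R is a mammalian expression plasmid built on the Invitrogen pcDNA3.1(-) backbone (5427 bp without insert). It is maintained in E. coli as a high-copy plasmid under ampicillin selection. It also carries a neomycin resistance marker, so stably transfected mammalian cells can be selected with G418. No feature table accompanies the record, so other backbone elements are not itemised here.

The payload is an 1815 bp insert driven by the CMV promoter, a strong constitutive promoter for expression in mammalian cells. The insert encodes a chimeric G-protein-coupled receptor that combines bovine and human sequences, described as a rhodopsin–M3R fusion. The name and the associated work on optical functionalization of Class A GPCRs indicate the design logic. Rhodopsin is intended to supply light sensitivity, and the M3R-derived portions are intended to supply the receptor's signalling character, giving a light-activated receptor. The record does not state which domains or residues come from which parent protein. The chimera carries an N-terminal VSV-G epitope tag and a C-terminal rhodopsin 1D4 epitope, both of which are commonly used for antibody-based detection or purification of the expressed receptor.

The insert was assembled in a two-step restriction cloning procedure. The 5′ and 3′ cloning sites are not recorded, and the depositor notes that they cannot be used for subcloning. The plasmid is intended for expressing this light-gated receptor chimera in mammalian cells by transient or stable transfection.
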