Addgene plasmid #106071: Opto-M3R
Purpose: Expression of a chimeric putative G-protein coupled receptor (Rhodopsin-M3R; Opto-M3R; H1; 724)
Depositing lab: Harald Janovjak. Depositing organization: Institute of Science and Technology Austria (I.S.T. Austria). Publication: Optical functionalization of human Class A orphan G-protein-coupled receptors. Morri M, Sanchez-Romero I, Tichy AM, Kainrath S, Gerrard EJ, Hirschfeld PP, Schwarz J, Janovjak H. Nat Commun. 2018 May 16;9(1):1950. doi: 10.1038/s41467-018-04342-1. PubMed 29769519.
Backbone
  Vector backbone: pcDNA3.1-
  Backbone manufacturer: Invitrogen
  Backbone size w/o insert (bp): 5427
  Vector type: Mammalian Expression
  Selectable markers: Neomycin (select with G418)
Growth in bacteria
  Bacterial resistance: Ampicillin, 100 μg/mL
  Growth temperature: 37°C
  Growth strain: DH5alpha
  Copy number: High Copy
Gene/Insert
  Gene/Insert name: Opto-M3R
  Species: H. sapiens (human), B. taurus (bovine)
  Insert size (bp): 1815
  Mutation: Chimeric receptor protein
  Promoter: CMV
  Tag / fusion protein: VSV-G (N terminal on insert); Rhodopsin-1D4 (C terminal on insert)
  Cloning method: Restriction Enzyme; 5′ cloning site unknown (unknown if destroyed); 3′ cloning site unknown (unknown if destroyed)
  Sequencing primers: 5′ CMV_F (CGCAAATGGGCGGTAGGCGTG); 3′ pcDNA_R (CAACAGATGGCTGGCAAC)
Terms and licenses: Academic/Nonprofit Terms; Industry Terms: Not Available to Industry
Depositor comments: two step cloning; 5' and 3' sites cannot be used for (sub)cloning
How to cite: Opto-M3R was a gift from Harald Janovjak (Addgene plasmid # 106071 ; http://n2t.net/addgene:106071 ; RRID:Addgene_106071)
