LOCUS       Exported 7183 bp ds-DNA circular SYN 12-MAY-2021
DEFINITION  Expression of a chimeric putative G-protein coupled receptor
            (Rhodopsin-M3R; Opto-M3R; H1; 724).
ACCESSION   .
VERSION     .
KEYWORDS    Opto-M3R
SOURCE      synthetic DNA construct
  ORGANISM  synthetic DNA construct
REFERENCE   1 (bases 1 to 7183)
  AUTHORS   Morri M, Sanchez-Romero I, Tichy AM, Kainrath S, Gerrard EJ,
            Hirschfeld PP, Schwarz J, Janovjak H
  TITLE     Optical functionalization of human Class A orphan G-protein-coupled
            receptors.
  JOURNAL   Nat Commun. 2018 May 16;9(1):1950. doi: 10.1038/s41467-018-04342-1.
  PUBMED    29769519
REFERENCE   2 (bases 1 to 7183)
  AUTHORS   .
  TITLE     Direct Submission
  JOURNAL   Exported May 12, 2021 from SnapGene Server 1.1.58
            http://www.snapgene.com
FEATURES             Location/Qualifiers
     source          1..7183
                     /organism="synthetic DNA construct"
                     /mol_type="other DNA"
     enhancer        74..453
                     /label=CMV enhancer
                     /note="human cytomegalovirus immediate early enhancer"
     promoter        454..657
                     /label=CMV promoter
                     /note="human cytomegalovirus (CMV) immediate early
                     promoter"
     primer_bind     608..628
                     /label=CMV-F
                     /note="Human CMV immediate early promoter, forward primer"
     primer_bind     702..721
                     /label=T7
                     /note="T7 promoter, forward primer"
     promoter        702..720
                     /label=T7 promoter
                     /note="promoter for bacteriophage T7 RNA polymerase"
     CDS             813..845
                     /codon_start=1
                     /product="epitope tag from vesicular stomatitis virus G
                     protein"
                     /label=VSV-G tag
                     /translation="YTDIEMNRLGK"
     CDS             870..908
                     /codon_start=1
                     /product="segment of bovine rhodopsin containing a signal
                     for N-linked glycosylation (Favaloro et al., 2008)"
                     /label=opsin tag
                     /note="The asparagine in the NKT tripeptide will be
                     glycosylated if this sequence is exposed to the ER lumen."
                     /translation="GPNFYVPFSNKTG"
     primer_bind     complement(2613..2630)
                     /label=BGH-rev
                     /note="Bovine growth hormone terminator, reverse primer.
                     Also called BGH reverse"
     polyA_signal    2619..2843
                     /label=bGH poly(A) signal
                     /note="bovine growth hormone polyadenylation signal"
     rep_origin      2889..3317
                     /direction=RIGHT
                     /label=f1 ori
                     /note="f1 bacteriophage origin of replication; arrow
                     indicates direction of (+) strand synthesis"
     primer_bind     complement(2976..2995)
                     /label=F1ori-R
                     /note="F1 origin, reverse primer"
     primer_bind     3186..3207
                     /label=F1ori-F
                     /note="F1 origin, forward primer"
     primer_bind     complement(3326..3346)
                     /label=pBABE 3'
                     /note="SV40 enhancer, reverse primer for pBABE vectors"
     promoter        3331..3660
                     /label=SV40 promoter
                     /note="SV40 enhancer and early promoter"
     rep_origin      3511..3646
                     /label=SV40 ori
                     /note="SV40 origin of replication"
     primer_bind     3573..3592
                     /label=SV40pro-F
                     /note="SV40 promoter/origin, forward primer"
     CDS             3727..4521
                     /codon_start=1
                     /gene="aph(3')-II (or nptII)"
                     /product="aminoglycoside phosphotransferase from Tn5"
                     /label=NeoR/KanR
                     /note="confers resistance to neomycin, kanamycin, and G418
                     (Geneticin(R))"
                     /translation="MIEQDGLHAGSPAAWVERLFGYDWAQQTIGCSDAAVFRLSAQGRP
                     VLFVKTDLSGALNELQDEAARLSWLATTGVPCAAVLDVVTEAGRDWLLLGEVPGQDLLS
                     SHLAPAEKVSIMADAMRRLHTLDPATCPFDHQAKHRIERARTRMEAGLVDQDDLDEEHQ
                     GLAPAELFARLKARMPDGEDLVVTHGDACLPNIMVENGRFSGFIDCGRLGVADRYQDIA
                     LATRDIAEELGGEWADRFLVLYGIAAPDSQRIAFYRLLDEFF"
     primer_bind     complement(3781..3800)
                     /label=Neo-R
                     /note="Neomycin resistance gene, reverse primer"
     primer_bind     4391..4410
                     /label=Neo-F
                     /note="Neomycin resistance gene, forward primer"
     polyA_signal    4695..4816
                     /label=SV40 poly(A) signal
                     /note="SV40 polyadenylation signal"
     primer_bind     complement(4732..4751)
                     /label=SV40pA-R
                     /note="SV40 polyA, reverse primer"
     primer_bind     4786..4805
                     /label=EBV-rev
                     /note="SV40 polyA terminator, reverse primer"
     primer_bind     complement(4865..4881)
                     /label=M13 rev
                     /note="common sequencing primer, one of multiple similar
                     variants"
     primer_bind     complement(4865..4881)
                     /label=M13 Reverse
                     /note="In lacZ gene. Also called M13-rev"
     primer_bind     complement(4878..4900)
                     /label=M13/pUC Reverse
                     /note="In lacZ gene"
     protein_bind    4889..4905
                     /label=lac operator
                     /bound_moiety="lac repressor encoded by lacI"
                     /note="The lac repressor binds to the lac operator to
                     inhibit transcription in E. coli. This inhibition can be
                     relieved by adding lactose or
                     isopropyl-beta-D-thiogalactopyranoside (IPTG)."
     promoter        complement(4913..4943)
                     /label=lac promoter
                     /note="promoter for the E. coli lac operon"
     protein_bind    4958..4979
                     /label=CAP binding site
                     /bound_moiety="E. coli catabolite activator protein"
                     /note="CAP binding activates transcription in the presence
                     of cAMP."
     primer_bind     complement(5096..5113)
                     /label=L4440
                     /note="L4440 vector, forward primer"
     rep_origin      complement(5267..5855)
                     /direction=LEFT
                     /label=ori
                     /note="high-copy-number ColE1/pMB1/pBR322/pUC origin of
                     replication"
     primer_bind     complement(5347..5366)
                     /label=pBR322ori-F
                     /note="pBR322 origin, forward primer"
     CDS             complement(6026..6886)
                     /codon_start=1
                     /gene="bla"
                     /product="beta-lactamase"
                     /label=AmpR
                     /note="confers resistance to ampicillin, carbenicillin, and
                     related antibiotics"
                     /translation="MSIQHFRVALIPFFAAFCLPVFAHPETLVKVKDAEDQLGARVGYI
                     ELDLNSGKILESFRPEERFPMMSTFKVLLCGAVLSRIDAGQEQLGRRIHYSQNDLVEYS
                     PVTEKHLTDGMTVRELCSAAITMSDNTAANLLLTTIGGPKELTAFLHNMGDHVTRLDRW
                     EPELNEAIPNDERDTTMPVAMATTLRKLLTGELLTLASRQQLIDWMEADKVAGPLLRSA
                     LPAGWFIADKSGAGERGSRGIIAALGPDGKPSRIVVIYTTGSQATMDERNRQIAEIGAS
                     LIKHW"
     primer_bind     6649..6668
                     /label=Amp-R
                     /note="Ampicillin resistance gene, reverse primer"
     promoter        complement(6887..6991)
                     /gene="bla"
                     /label=AmpR promoter
     primer_bind     complement(7066..7085)
                     /label=pRS-marker
                     /note="pRS vectors, use to sequence yeast selectable
                     marker"
ORIGIN
        1 aattgcatga agaatctgct tagggttagg cgttttgcgc tgcttcgcga tgtacgggcc
       61 agatatacgc gttgacattg attattgact agttattaat agtaatcaat tacggggtca
      121 ttagttcata gcccatatat ggagttccgc gttacataac ttacggtaaa tggcccgcct
      181 ggctgaccgc ccaacgaccc ccgcccattg acgtcaataa tgacgtatgt tcccatagta
      241 acgccaatag ggactttcca ttgacgtcaa tgggtggagt atttacggta aactgcccac
      301 ttggcagtac atcaagtgta tcatatgcca agtacgcccc ctattgacgt caatgacggt
      361 aaatggcccg cctggcatta tgcccagtac atgaccttat gggactttcc tacttggcag
      421 tacatctacg tattagtcat cgctattacc atggtgatgc ggttttggca gtacatcaat
      481 gggcgtggat agcggtttga ctcacgggga tttccaagtc tccaccccat tgacgtcaat
      541 gggagtttgt tttggcacca aaatcaacgg gactttccaa aatgtcgtaa caactccgcc
      601 ccattgacgc aaatgggcgg taggcgtgta cggtgggagg tctatataag cagagctctc
      661 tggctaacta gagaacccac tgcttactgg cttatcgaaa ttaatacgac tcactatagg
      721 gagacccaag ctggctagcg tttaaactta agcttgccac catgaaaacg atcatcgccc
      781 tgagctacat cttctgcctg gtattcgcca tgtacaccga tatagagatg aacaggctgg
      841 gaaaggatag cctcatgaac gggaccgagg gcccaaactt ctacgtgcct ttctccaaca
      901 agacgggcgt ggtgcgcagc cccttcgagg ccccgcagta ctacctggcg gagccatggc
      961 agttctccat gctggccgcc tacatgttcc tgctgatcat gcttggcttc cccatcaact
     1021 tcctcacgct gtacgtcttt aaggtcaaca agcagctgaa gacggtcctc aactacatcc
     1081 tgctcaacct ggccgtggcc gacctcttca tggtgttcgg gggcttcacc accaccctct
     1141 acacctctct gcacgggtac ttcgtctttg ggcccacggg ctgcaacctg gagggcttct
     1201 ttgccacctt gggcggtgaa attgcactgt ggtccttggt ggtcctggcc atcgagcggt
     1261 acgtggtggt gacgaggccg ctcacgtacc gagccaaacg aacaacaaag agagccatca
     1321 tgggcgtcgc cttcacctgg gtcatggctc tggcctgtgc cgcgcccccc ctcgtcggct
     1381 ggtccaggta catcccggag ggcatgcagt gctcgtgcgg gattgactac tacacgcccc
     1441 acgaggaaac caacaatgag tcgttcgtca tctacatgtt cgtggtccac ttcatcatcc
     1501 ccctgattgt catattcttc tgctacggaa ggatctataa ggaaactgaa aagcgtacca
     1561 aagagcttgc tggcctgcaa gcctctggga cagaggcaga gacagaaaac tttgtccacc
     1621 ccacgggcag ttctcgaagc tgcagcagtt acgaacttca acagcaaagc atgaaacgct
     1681 ccaacaggag gaagtatggc cgctgccact tctggttcac aaccaagagc tggaaaccca
     1741 gctccgagca gatggaccaa gaccacagca gcagtgacag ttggaacaac aatgatgctg
     1801 ctgcctccct ggagaactcc gcctcctccg acgaggagga cattggctcc gagacgagag
     1861 ccatctactc catcgtgctc aagcttccgg gtcacagcac catcctcaac tccaccaagt
     1921 taccctcatc ggacaacctg caggtgcctg aggaggagct ggggatggtg gacttggaga
     1981 ggaaagccga caagctgcag gcccagaaga gcgtggacga tggaggcagt tttccaaaaa
     2041 gcttctccaa gcttcccatc cagctagagt cagccgtgga cacagctaag acttctgacg
     2101 tcaactcctc agtgggtaag agcacggcca ctctacctct gtccttcaag gaagccactc
     2161 tggccaagag gtttgctctg aagaccagaa gtcagatcac taagcggaaa aggatgtccc
     2221 tggtcaagga gaagaaagcg gcccgcatgg tgatcatcat ggtcatcgct ttcctaatct
     2281 gctggctgcc ctacgctggg gtggcgttct acatcttcac ccatcagggc tctgactttg
     2341 gccccatctt catgaccatc ccggctttct ttgccaagac ttctgccgtc tacaaccccg
     2401 tcatctacat catgatgaac aagcagttcc gcaccacttt caagatgctg ctgctgtgcc
     2461 agtgtgacaa aaaaaagagg cgcaagcagc agtaccagca gagacagtcg gtcatttttc
     2521 acaagcgcgc acccgagcag gccttgacag aaaccagcca agtggcgcct gcctaactcg
     2581 agtctagagg gcccgtttaa accgctgatc agcctcgact gtgccttcta gttgccagcc
     2641 atctgttgtt tgcccctccc ccgtgccttc cttgaccctg gaaggtgcca ctcccactgt
     2701 cctttcctaa taaaatgagg aaattgcatc gcattgtctg agtaggtgtc attctattct
     2761 ggggggtggg gtggggcagg acagcaaggg ggaggattgg gaagacaata gcaggcatgc
     2821 tggggatgcg gtgggctcta tggcttctga ggcggaaaga accagctggg gctctagggg
     2881 gtatccccnn nnnnnnnnnn nnnnnnnnnn nnnnnnnnnn nnnnnnnnnn nnnnnnnnnn
     2941 nnnnnnnnnn nnnnnnnnnn nnnnnnnnnn nnnnnnnnnn nnnnnnnnnn nnnnnnnnnn
     3001 nnnnnnnnnn nncnnnnnnn nnnnnnnnnn nnnnnnnnnn nnnnnnnnnn nnnnnnnnnn
     3061 nnnnnnnnnn nnnnnnnnnn nnnnnnnnnn nnnnnnnnnn nnnnannnnn nnnnnnnnnn
     3121 nnnnnnnnnn nnnnnnnnnn nnnnnnnnnn nnnncctttg acgttggagt ccacgttctt
     3181 taatagtgga ctcttgttcc aaactggaac aacactcaac cctatctcgg tctattcttt
     3241 tgatttataa gggattttgc cgatttcggc ctattggtta aaaaatgagc tgatttaaca
     3301 aaaatttaac gcgaattaat tctgtggaat gtgtgtcagt tagggtgtgg aaagtcccca
     3361 ggctccccag caggcagaag tatgcaaagc atgcatctca attagtcagc aaccaggtgt
     3421 ggaaagtccc caggctcccc agcaggcaga agtatgcaaa gcatgcatct caattagtca
     3481 gcaaccatag tcccgcccct aactccgccc atcccgcccc taactccgcc cagttccgcc
     3541 cattctccgc cccatggctg actaattttt tttatttatg cagaggccga ggccgcctct
     3601 gcctctgagc tattccagaa gtagtgagga ggcttttttg gaggcctagg cttttgcaaa
     3661 aagctcccgg gagcttgtat atccattttc ggatctgatc aagagacagg atgaggatcg
     3721 tttcgcatga ttgaacaaga tggattgcac gcaggttctc cggccgcttg ggtggagagg
     3781 ctattcggct atgactgggc acaacagaca atcggctgct ctgatgccgc cgtgttccgg
     3841 ctgtcagcgc aggggcgccc ggttcttttt gtcaagaccg acctgtccgg tgccctgaat
     3901 gaactgcagg acgaggcagc gcggctatcg tggctggcca cgacgggcgt tccttgcgca
     3961 gctgtgctcg acgttgtcac tgaagcggga agggactggc tgctattggg cgaagtgccg
     4021 gggcaggatc tcctgtcatc tcaccttgct cctgccgaga aagtatccat catggctgat
     4081 gcaatgcggc ggctgcatac gcttgatccg gctacctgcc cattcgacca ccaagcgaaa
     4141 catcgcatcg agcgagcacg tactcggatg gaagccggtc ttgtcgatca ggatgatctg
     4201 gacgaagagc atcaggggct cgcgccagcc gaactgttcg ccaggctcaa ggcgcgcatg
     4261 cccgacggcg aggatctcgt cgtgacccat ggcgatgcct gcttgccgaa tatcatggtg
     4321 gaaaatggcc gcttttctgg attcatcgac tgtggccggc tgggtgtggc ggaccgctat
     4381 caggacatag cgttggctac ccgtgatatt gctgaagagc ttggcggcga atgggctgac
     4441 cgcttcctcg tgctttacgg tatcgccgct cccgattcgc agcgcatcgc cttctatcgc
     4501 cttcttgacg agttcttctg agcgggactc tggggttcga aatgaccgac caagcgacgc
     4561 ccaacctgcc atcacgagat ttcgattcca ccgccgcctt ctatgaaagg ttgggcttcg
     4621 gaatcgtttt ccgggacgcc ggctggatga tcctccagcg cggggatctc atgctggagt
     4681 tcttcgccca ccccaacttg tttattgcag cttataatgg ttacaaataa agcaatagca
     4741 tcacaaattt cacaaataaa gcattttttt cactgcattc tagttgtggt ttgtccaaac
     4801 tcatcaatgt atcttatcat gtctgtatac cgtcgacctc tagctagagc ttggcgtaat
     4861 catggtcata gctgtttcct gtgtgaaatt gttatccgct cacaattcca cacaacatac
     4921 gagccggaag cataaagtgt aaagcctggg gtgcctaatg agtgagctaa ctcacattaa
     4981 ttgcgttgcg ctcactgccc gctttccagt cgggaaacct gtcgtgccag ctgcattaat
     5041 gaatcggcca acgcgcgggg agaggcggtt tgcgtattgg gcgctcttcc gcttcctcgc
     5101 tcactgactc gctgcgctcg gtcgttcggc tgcggcgagc ggtatcagct cactcaaagg
     5161 cggtaatacg gttatccaca gaatcagggg ataacgcagg aaagaacatg tgagcaaaag
     5221 gccagcaaaa ggccaggaac cgtaaaaagg ccgcgttgct ggcgtttttc cataggctcc
     5281 gcccccctga cgagcatcac aaaaatcgac gctcaagtca gaggtggcga aacccgacag
     5341 gactataaag ataccaggcg tttccccctg gaagctccct cgtgcgctct cctgttccga
     5401 ccctgccgct taccggatac ctgtccgcct ttctcccttc gggaagcgtg gcgctttctc
     5461 atagctcacg ctgtaggtat ctcagttcgg tgtaggtcgt tcgctccaag ctgggctgtg
     5521 tgcacgaacc ccccgttcag cccgaccgct gcgccttatc cggtaactat cgtcttgagt
     5581 ccaacccggt aagacacgac ttatcgccac tggcagcagc cactggtaac aggattagca
     5641 gagcgaggta tgtaggcggt gctacagagt tcttgaagtg gtggcctaac tacggctaca
     5701 ctagaagaac agtatttggt atctgcgctc tgctgaagcc agttaccttc ggaaaaagag
     5761 ttggtagctc ttgatccggc aaacaaacca ccgctggtag cggtggtttt tttgtttgca
     5821 agcagcagat tacgcgcaga aaaaaaggat ctcaagaaga tcctttgatc ttttctacgg
     5881 ggtctgacgc tcagtggaac gaaaactcac gttaagggat tttggtcatg agattatcaa
     5941 aaaggatctt cacctagatc cttttaaatt aaaaatgaag ttttaaatca atctaaagta
     6001 tatatgagta aacttggtct gacagttacc aatgcttaat cagtgaggca cctatctcag
     6061 cgatctgtct atttcgttca tccatagttg cctgactccc cgtcgtgtag ataactacga
     6121 tacgggaggg cttaccatct ggccccagtg ctgcaatgat accgcgagac ccacgctcac
     6181 cggctccaga tttatcagca ataaaccagc cagccggaag ggccgagcgc agaagtggtc
     6241 ctgcaacttt atccgcctcc atccagtcta ttaattgttg ccgggaagct agagtaagta
     6301 gttcgccagt taatagtttg cgcaacgttg ttgccattgc tacaggcatc gtggtgtcac
     6361 gctcgtcgtt tggtatggct tcattcagct ccggttccca acgatcaagg cgagttacat
     6421 gatcccccat gttgtgcaaa aaagcggtta gctccttcgg tcctccgatc gttgtcagaa
     6481 gtaagttggc cgcagtgtta tcactcatgg ttatggcagc actgcataat tctcttactg
     6541 tcatgccatc cgtaagatgc ttttctgtga ctggtgagta ctcaaccaag tcattctgag
     6601 aatagtgtat gcggcgaccg agttgctctt gcccggcgtc aatacgggat aataccgcgc
     6661 cacatagcag aactttaaaa gtgctcatca ttggaaaacg ttcttcgggg cgaaaactct
     6721 caaggatctt accgctgttg agatccagtt cgatgtaacc cactcgtgca cccaactgat
     6781 cttcagcatc ttttactttc accagcgttt ctgggtgagc aaaaacagga aggcaaaatg
     6841 ccgcaaaaaa gggaataagg gcgacacgga aatgttgaat actcatactc ttcctttttc
     6901 aatattattg aagcatttat cagggttatt gtctcatgag cggatacata tttgaatgta
     6961 tttagaaaaa taaacaaata ggggttccgc gcacatttcc ccgaaaagtg ccacctgacg
     7021 tcgacggatc gggagatctc ccgatcccct atggtgcact ctcagtacaa tctgctctga
     7081 tgccgcatag ttaagccagt atctgctccc tgcttgtgtg ttggaggtcg ctgagtagtg
     7141 cgcgagcaaa atttaagcta caacaaggca aggcttgacc gac
//
